Addgene plasmid #76553: AK5 gRNA (BRDN0001148177)
Purpose: 3rd generation lentiviral gRNA plasmid targeting human AK5
Depositing lab: John Doench & David Root. Depositing organization: Broad Institute. Publication: Optimized sgRNA design to maximize activity and minimize off-target effects of CRISPR-Cas9. Doench JG, Fusi N, Sullender M, Hegde M, Vaimberg EW, Donovan KF, Smith I, Tothova Z, Wilen C, Orchard R, Virgin HW, Listgarten J, Root DE. Nat Biotechnol. 2016 Jan 18. doi: 10.1038/nbt.3437. PubMed 26780180.
Backbone
  Vector backbone: lentiGuide-Puro
  Backbone manufacturer: Zhang Lab (Addgene plasmid # 52963)
  Vector type: Mammalian Expression, Lentiviral, CRISPR
  Selectable markers: Puromycin
Growth in bacteria
  Bacterial resistance: Ampicillin, 100 μg/mL
  Growth temperature: 37°C
  Growth strain: DH5alpha
  Copy number: High Copy
Gene/Insert
  Gene/Insert name: AK5 (alt names: AK5; NM_012093.3)
  gRNA/shRNA sequence: CAGGAATACCACCAAATCGG
  Species: H. sapiens (human)
  Entrez Gene: AK5 (a.k.a. AK6)
  Promoter: hU6
  Cloning method: Unknown
  Sequencing primers: 5′ U6-F; 3′ pS2-R
Terms and licenses: Academic/Nonprofit Terms; Industry Terms: Not Available to Industry
Depositor comments: The gRNA was designed to target the following Genbank reference sequence(s): NM_012093.3,NM_174858.2. Note that this plasmid does NOT contain Cas9. It should be used in conjunction with lentiCas9-Blast (Addgene #52962) or otherwise with cell lines already expressing Cas9. Browse the full kinome gRNA library at http://www.addgene.org/pooled-library/broadgpp-human-kinome/ or visit http://www.broadinstitute.org/rnai/public/ for detailed protocols and information.
How to cite: AK5 gRNA (BRDN0001148177) was a gift from John Doench & David Root (Addgene plasmid # 76553 ; http://n2t.net/addgene:76553 ; RRID:Addgene_76553)
