[The description below was written by a language model from this plasmid's Addgene catalogue record and pLannotate feature annotations shown in this document.]
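Description:
AK5 gRNA (BRDN0001148177) is a third-generation lentiviral CRISPR guide plasmid built on the lentiGuide-Puro backbone, carrying a single guide RNA directed against human AK5 (adenylate kinase 5). It is propagated in E. coli as a high-copy plasmid through a ColE1/pUC-type origin with ampicillin selection from the β-lactamase gene. An f1 origin, an SV40 origin and remnants of lac and T7/T3 cloning-vector sequence are also annotated in the backbone.

The viral genome is transcribed from an RSV promoter fused to a truncated HIV-1 5' LTR, which makes packaging Tat-independent. It includes the Ψ packaging signal with a partial gag sequence, the Rev response element for nuclear export of the full-length RNA, and a cPPT/CTS. It ends in a self-inactivating ΔU3 3' LTR followed by an SV40 polyadenylation signal.

Between the LTRs sit two expression units. A human U6 RNA polymerase III promoter drives the AK5-specific spacer joined to the Streptococcus pyogenes Cas9 guide scaffold. Downstream, the EF-1α core promoter with its intron A expresses puromycin N-acetyltransferase, stabilised by a WPRE, so that transduced mammalian cells can be selected with puromycin.

The plasmid does not encode Cas9, so it is meant to be used alongside a separate Cas9 lentivirus or in cells that already express Cas9, typically to knock out AK5. The guide was designed against two AK5 reference transcripts and belongs to a human kinome gRNA library associated with work on optimised sgRNA design. The record does not state the cloning method.
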