Features (pLannotate 1.2.2; 29 found; start..end, strand, type, name):
     14..80      +  CDS            small t antigen (fragment): SV40 (simian virus 40) small t antigen
    106..317     +  promoter       EF-1α core promoter: core promoter for human elongation factor EF-1α
    318..1256    +  intron         EF-1α intron A: intron upstream of the start codon of human EF-1α
   1278..1877    +  CDS            PuroR (fragment): puromycin N-acetyltransferase; pac from Streptomyces; confers resistance to puromycin
   1893..2481    +  misc_feature   WPRE: woodchuck hepatitis virus posttranscriptional regulatory element
   2532..2551    +  misc_feature   cPPT/CTS (fragment): central polypurine tract and central termination sequence of HIV-1
   2553..2786    +  LTR            3' LTR (ΔU3): self-inactivating 3' long terminal repeat (LTR) from HIV-1
   2864..2985    +  polyA_signal   SV40 poly(A) signal: SV40 polyadenylation signal
   3025..3160    +  rep_origin     SV40 ori: SV40 origin of replication
   3181..3199    -  promoter       T7 promoter: promoter for bacteriophage T7 RNA polymerase
   3207..3362    +  CDS            lacZα (fragment): LacZα fragment of β-galactosidase; lacZ fragment
   3367..3795    +  rep_origin     f1 ori (sequence partly withheld): f1 bacteriophage origin of replication; arrow indicates direction of (+) strand synthesis
   3848..3952    +  promoter       AmpR promoter: bla
   3953..4813    +  CDS            AmpR: β-lactamase; bla; confers resistance to ampicillin, carbenicillin, and related antibiotics
   4984..5572    +  rep_origin     ori: high-copy-number ColE1/pMB1/pBR322/pUC origin of replication
   5755..5847    +  CDS            lacI (fragment): lac repressor; lacI; The lac repressor binds to the lac operator to inhibit transcription in E. coli. This inhibition can be relieved by adding lactose or isopropyl-β-D-thiogalactopyranoside (IPTG).
   5860..5881    +  protein_bind   CAP binding site: CAP binding activates transcription in the presence of cAMP. E. coli catabolite activator protein
   5896..5926    +  promoter       lac promoter: promoter for the E. coli lac operon
   5934..5950    +  protein_bind   lac operator: The lac repressor binds to the lac operator to inhibit transcription in E. coli. This inhibition can be relieved by adding lactose or isopropyl-β-D-thiogalactopyranoside (IPTG). lac repressor encoded by lacI
   5995..6013    +  promoter       T3 promoter: promoter for bacteriophage T3 RNA polymerase
   6041..6267    +  promoter       RSV promoter: Rous sarcoma virus enhancer/promoter
   6268..6448    +  LTR            5' LTR (truncated): truncated 5' long terminal repeat (LTR) from HIV-1
   6495..6620    +  misc_feature   HIV-1 Ψ: packaging signal of human immunodeficiency virus type 1
   6604..6967    +  CDS            HIV-1 gag (fragment): gag protein from human immunodeficiency virus 1; gag
   7113..7346    +  misc_feature   RRE: The Rev response element (RRE) of HIV-1 allows for Rev-dependent mRNA export from the nucleus to the cytoplasm.
   7723..7749    +  CDS            Rev (fragment): human immunodeficiency virus 1 (HIV-1) Rev protein; rev; enhances nuclear export of unspliced and incompletely spliced viral mRNAs
   7753..7993    +  promoter       U6 promoter: RNA polymerase III promoter for human U6 snRNA
   8023..8098    +  misc_RNA       gRNA scaffold: guide RNA scaffold for the Streptococcus pyogenes CRISPR/Cas9 system
   8154..8271    +  misc_feature   cPPT/CTS: central polypurine tract and central termination sequence of HIV-1
>Addgene plasmid #76553 | AK5 gRNA (BRDN0001148177) | addgene full sequence | sequence record 186058 | Addgene Assembled Sequence
CCCGGGTGCAAAGATGGATAAAGTTTTAAACAGAGAGGAATCTTTGCAGCTAATGGACCTTCTAGGTCTT
GAAAGGAGTGGGAATTGGCTCCGGTGCCCGTCAGTGGGCAGAGCGCACATCGCCCACAGTCCCCGAGAAG
TTGGGGGGAGGGGTCGGCAATTGATCCGGTGCCTAGAGAAGGTGGCGCGGGGTAAACTGGGAAAGTGATG
TCGTGTACTGGCTCCGCCTTTTTCCCGAGGGTGGGGGAGAACCGTATATAAGTGCAGTAGTCGCCGTGAA
CGTTCTTTTTCGCAACGGGTTTGCCGCCAGAACACAGGTAAGTGCCGTGTGTGGTTCCCGCGGGCCTGGC
CTCTTTACGGGTTATGGCCCTTGCGTGCCTTGAATTACTTCCACCTGGCTGCAGTACGTGATTCTTGATC
CCGAGCTTCGGGTTGGAAGTGGGTGGGAGAGTTCGAGGCCTTGCGCTTAAGGAGCCCCTTCGCCTCGTGC
TTGAGTTGAGGCCTGGCCTGGGCGCTGGGGCCGCCGCGTGCGAATCTGGTGGCACCTTCGCGCCTGTCTC
GCTGCTTTCGATAAGTCTCTAGCCATTTAAAATTTTTGATGACCTGCTGCGACGCTTTTTTTCTGGCAAG
ATAGTCTTGTAAATGCGGGCCAAGATCTGCACACTGGTATTTCGGTTTTTGGGGCCGCGGGCGGCGACGG
GGCCCGTGCGTCCCAGCGCACATGTTCGGCGAGGCGGGGCCTGCGAGCGCGGCCACCGAGAATCGGACGG
GGGTAGTCTCAAGCTGGCCGGCCTGCTCTGGTGCCTGGCCTCGCGCCGCCGTGTATCGCCCCGCCCTGGG
CGGCAAGGCTGGCCCGGTCGGCACCAGTTGCGTGAGCGGAAAGATGGCCGCTTCCCGGCCCTGCTGCAGG
GAGCTCAAAATGGAGGACGCGGCGCTCGGGAGAGCGGGCGGGTGAGTCACCCACACAAAGGAAAAGGGCC
TTTCCGTCCTCAGCCGTCGCTTCATGTGACTCCACGGAGTACCGGGCGCCGTCCAGGCACCTCGATTAGT
TCTCGAGCTTTTGGAGTACGTCGTCTTTAGGTTGGGGGGAGGGGTTTTATGCGATGGAGTTTCCCCACAC
TGAGTGGGTGGAGACTGAAGTTAGGCCAGCTTGGCACTTGATGTAATTCTCCTTGGAATTTGCCCTTTTT
GAGTTTGGATCTTGGTTCATTCTCAAGCCTCAGACAGTGGTTCAAAGTTTTTTTCTTCCATTTCAGGTGT
CGTGACGTACGGCCACCATGACCGAGTACAAGCCCACGGTGCGCCTCGCCACCCGCGACGACGTCCCCAG
GGCCGTACGCACCCTCGCCGCCGCGTTCGCCGACTACCCCGCCACGCGCCACACCGTCGATCCGGACCGC
CACATCGAGCGGGTCACCGAGCTGCAAGAACTCTTCCTCACGCGCGTCGGGCTCGACATCGGCAAGGTGT
GGGTCGCGGACGACGGCGCCGCCGTGGCGGTCTGGACCACGCCGGAGAGCGTCGAAGCGGGGGCGGTGTT
CGCCGAGATCGGCCCGCGCATGGCCGAGTTGAGCGGTTCCCGGCTGGCCGCGCAGCAACAGATGGAAGGC
CTCCTGGCGCCGCACCGGCCCAAGGAGCCCGCGTGGTTCCTGGCCACCGTCGGAGTCTCGCCCGACCACC
AGGGCAAGGGTCTGGGCAGCGCCGTCGTGCTCCCCGGAGTGGAGGCGGCCGAGCGCGCCGGGGTGCCCGC
CTTCCTGGAGACCTCCGCGCCCCGCAACCTCCCCTTCTACGAGCGGCTCGGCTTCACCGTCACCGCCGAC
GTCGAGGTGCCCGAAGGACCGCGCACCTGGTGCATGACCCGCAAGCCCGGTGCCTGAACGCGTTAAGTCG
ACAATCAACCTCTGGATTACAAAATTTGTGAAAGATTGACTGGTATTCTTAACTATGTTGCTCCTTTTAC
GCTATGTGGATACGCTGCTTTAATGCCTTTGTATCATGCTATTGCTTCCCGTATGGCTTTCATTTTCTCC
TCCTTGTATAAATCCTGGTTGCTGTCTCTTTATGAGGAGTTGTGGCCCGTTGTCAGGCAACGTGGCGTGG
TGTGCACTGTGTTTGCTGACGCAACCCCCACTGGTTGGGGCATTGCCACCACCTGTCAGCTCCTTTCCGG
GACTTTCGCTTTCCCCCTCCCTATTGCCACGGCGGAACTCATCGCCGCCTGCCTTGCCCGCTGCTGGACA
GGGGCTCGGCTGTTGGGCACTGACAATTCCGTGGTGTTGTCGGGGAAATCATCGTCCTTTCCTTGGCTGC
TCGCCTGTGTTGCCACCTGGATTCTGCGCGGGACGTCCTTCTGCTACGTCCCTTCGGCCCTCAATCCAGC
GGACCTTCCTTCCCGCGGCCTGCTGCCGGCTCTGCGGCCTCTTCCGCGTCTTCGCCTTCGCCCTCAGACG
AGTCGGATCTCCCTTTGGGCCGCCTCCCCGCGTCGACTTTAAGACCAATGACTTACAAGGCAGCTGTAGA
TCTTAGCCACTTTTTAAAAGAAAAGGGGGGACTGGAAGGGCTAATTCACTCCCAACGAAGACAAGATCTG
CTTTTTGCTTGTACTGGGTCTCTCTGGTTAGACCAGATCTGAGCCTGGGAGCTCTCTGGCTAACTAGGGA
ACCCACTGCTTAAGCCTCAATAAAGCTTGCCTTGAGTGCTTCAAGTAGTGTGTGCCCGTCTGTTGTGTGA
CTCTGGTAACTAGAGATCCCTCAGACCCTTTTAGTCAGTGTGGAAAATCTCTAGCAGTACGTATAGTAGT
TCATGTCATCTTATTATTCAGTATTTATAACTTGCAAAGAAATGAATATCAGAGAGTGAGAGGAACTTGT
TTATTGCAGCTTATAATGGTTACAAATAAAGCAATAGCATCACAAATTTCACAAATAAAGCATTTTTTTC
ACTGCATTCTAGTTGTGGTTTGTCCAAACTCATCAATGTATCTTATCATGTCTGGCTCTAGCTATCCCGC
CCCTAACTCCGCCCATCCCGCCCCTAACTCCGCCCAGTTCCGCCCATTCTCCGCCCCATGGCTGACTAAT
TTTTTTTATTTATGCAGAGGCCGAGGCCGCCTCGGCCTCTGAGCTATTCCAGAAGTAGTGAGGAGGCTTT
TTTGGAGGCCTAGGGACGTACCCAATTCGCCCTATAGTGAGTCGTATTACGCGCGCTCACTGGCCGTCGT
TTTACAACGTCGTGACTGGGAAAACCCTGGCGTTACCCAACTTAATCGCCTTGCAGCACATCCCCCTTTC
GCCAGCTGGCGTAATAGCGAAGAGGCCCGCACCGATCGCCCTTCCCAACAGTTGCGCAGCCTGAATGGCG
AATGGG
[124 nt withheld, positions 3367-3490]
C
[91 nt withheld, positions 3492-3582]
A
[49 nt withheld, positions 3584-3632]
CCTTTGACGTTGGAGTCCACGTTCTTT
[37 nt withheld, positions 3660-3696]
ACCCTATCTCGGTCTATTCTTTTGATTTATAAGGGATTTTGCCGATTTCGGCCTATTGGTTAAAAAATGA
GCTGATTTAACAAAAATTTAACGCGAATTTTAACAAAATATTAACGCTTACAATTTAGGTGGCACTTTTC
GGGGAAATGTGCGCGGAACCCCTATTTGTTTATTTTTCTAAATACATTCAAATATGTATCCGCTCATGAG
ACAATAACCCTGATAAATGCTTCAATAATATTGAAAAAGGAAGAGTATGAGTATTCAACATTTCCGTGTC
GCCCTTATTCCCTTTTTTGCGGCATTTTGCCTTCCTGTTTTTGCTCACCCAGAAACGCTGGTGAAAGTAA
AAGATGCTGAAGATCAGTTGGGTGCACGAGTGGGTTACATCGAACTGGATCTCAACAGCGGTAAGATCCT
TGAGAGTTTTCGCCCCGAAGAACGTTTTCCAATGATGAGCACTTTTAAAGTTCTGCTATGTGGCGCGGTA
TTATCCCGTATTGACGCCGGGCAAGAGCAACTCGGTCGCCGCATACACTATTCTCAGAATGACTTGGTTG
AGTACTCACCAGTCACAGAAAAGCATCTTACGGATGGCATGACAGTAAGAGAATTATGCAGTGCTGCCAT
AACCATGAGTGATAACACTGCGGCCAACTTACTTCTGACAACGATCGGAGGACCGAAGGAGCTAACCGCT
TTTTTGCACAACATGGGGGATCATGTAACTCGCCTTGATCGTTGGGAACCGGAGCTGAATGAAGCCATAC
CAAACGACGAGCGTGACACCACGATGCCTGTAGCAATGGCAACAACGTTGCGCAAACTATTAACTGGCGA
ACTACTTACTCTAGCTTCCCGGCAACAATTAATAGACTGGATGGAGGCGGATAAAGTTGCAGGACCACTT
CTGCGCTCGGCCCTTCCGGCTGGCTGGTTTATTGCTGATAAATCTGGAGCCGGTGAGCGTGGGTCTCGCG
GTATCATTGCAGCACTGGGGCCAGATGGTAAGCCCTCCCGTATCGTAGTTATCTACACGACGGGGAGTCA
GGCAACTATGGATGAACGAAATAGACAGATCGCTGAGATAGGTGCCTCACTGATTAAGCATTGGTAACTG
TCAGACCAAGTTTACTCATATATACTTTAGATTGATTTAAAACTTCATTTTTAATTTAAAAGGATCTAGG
TGAAGATCCTTTTTGATAATCTCATGACCAAAATCCCTTAACGTGAGTTTTCGTTCCACTGAGCGTCAGA
CCCCGTAGAAAAGATCAAAGGATCTTCTTGAGATCCTTTTTTTCTGCGCGTAATCTGCTGCTTGCAAACA
AAAAAACCACCGCTACCAGCGGTGGTTTGTTTGCCGGATCAAGAGCTACCAACTCTTTTTCCGAAGGTAA
CTGGCTTCAGCAGAGCGCAGATACCAAATACTGTTCTTCTAGTGTAGCCGTAGTTAGGCCACCACTTCAA
GAACTCTGTAGCACCGCCTACATACCTCGCTCTGCTAATCCTGTTACCAGTGGCTGCTGCCAGTGGCGAT
AAGTCGTGTCTTACCGGGTTGGACTCAAGACGATAGTTACCGGATAAGGCGCAGCGGTCGGGCTGAACGG
GGGGTTCGTGCACACAGCCCAGCTTGGAGCGAACGACCTACACCGAACTGAGATACCTACAGCGTGAGCT
ATGAGAAAGCGCCACGCTTCCCGAAGGGAGAAAGGCGGACAGGTATCCGGTAAGCGGCAGGGTCGGAACA
GGAGAGCGCACGAGGGAGCTTCCAGGGGGAAACGCCTGGTATCTTTATAGTCCTGTCGGGTTTCGCCACC
TCTGACTTGAGCGTCGATTTTTGTGATGCTCGTCAGGGGGGCGGAGCCTATGGAAAAACGCCAGCAACGC
GGCCTTTTTACGGTTCCTGGCCTTTTGCTGGCCTTTTGCTCACATGTTCTTTCCTGCGTTATCCCCTGAT
TCTGTGGATAACCGTATTACCGCCTTTGAGTGAGCTGATACCGCTCGCCGCAGCCGAACGACCGAGCGCA
GCGAGTCAGTGAGCGAGGAAGCGGAAGAGCGCCCAATACGCAAACCGCCTCTCCCCGCGCGTTGGCCGAT
TCATTAATGCAGCTGGCACGACAGGTTTCCCGACTGGAAAGCGGGCAGTGAGCGCAACGCAATTAATGTG
AGTTAGCTCACTCATTAGGCACCCCAGGCTTTACACTTTATGCTTCCGGCTCGTATGTTGTGTGGAATTG
TGAGCGGATAACAATTTCACACAGGAAACAGCTATGACCATGATTACGCCAAGCGCGCAATTAACCCTCA
CTAAAGGGAACAAAAGCTGGAGCTGCAAGCTTAATGTAGTCTTATGCAATACTCTTGTAGTCTTGCAACA
TGGTAACGATGAGTTAGCAACATGCCTTACAAGGAGAGAAAAAGCACCGTGCATGCCGATTGGTGGAAGT
AAGGTGGTACGATCGTGCCTTATTAGGAAGGCAACAGACGGGTCTGACATGGATTGGACGAACCACTGAA
TTGCCGCATTGCAGAGATATTGTATTTAAGTGCCTAGCTCGATACATAAACGGGTCTCTCTGGTTAGACC
AGATCTGAGCCTGGGAGCTCTCTGGCTAACTAGGGAACCCACTGCTTAAGCCTCAATAAAGCTTGCCTTG
AGTGCTTCAAGTAGTGTGTGCCCGTCTGTTGTGTGACTCTGGTAACTAGAGATCCCTCAGACCCTTTTAG
TCAGTGTGGAAAATCTCTAGCAGTGGCGCCCGAACAGGGACTTGAAAGCGAAAGGGAAACCAGAGGAGCT
CTCTCGACGCAGGACTCGGCTTGCTGAAGCGCGCACGGCAAGAGGCGAGGGGCGGCGACTGGTGAGTACG
CCAAAAATTTTGACTAGCGGAGGCTAGAAGGAGAGAGATGGGTGCGAGAGCGTCAGTATTAAGCGGGGGA
GAATTAGATCGCGATGGGAAAAAATTCGGTTAAGGCCAGGGGGAAAGAAAAAATATAAATTAAAACATAT
AGTATGGGCAAGCAGGGAGCTAGAACGATTCGCAGTTAATCCTGGCCTGTTAGAAACATCAGAAGGCTGT
AGACAAATACTGGGACAGCTACAACCATCCCTTCAGACAGGATCAGAAGAACTTAGATCATTATATAATA
CAGTAGCAACCCTCTATTGTGTGCATCAAAGGATAGAGATAAAAGACACCAAGGAAGCTTTAGACAAGAT
AGAGGAAGAGCAAAACAAAAGTAAGACCACCGCACAGCAAGCGGCCGCTGATCTTCAGACCTGGAGGAGG
AGATATGAGGGACAATTGGAGAAGTGAATTATATAAATATAAAGTAGTAAAAATTGAACCATTAGGAGTA
GCACCCACCAAGGCAAAGAGAAGAGTGGTGCAGAGAGAAAAAAGAGCAGTGGGAATAGGAGCTTTGTTCC
TTGGGTTCTTGGGAGCAGCAGGAAGCACTATGGGCGCAGCGTCAATGACGCTGACGGTACAGGCCAGACA
ATTATTGTCTGGTATAGTGCAGCAGCAGAACAATTTGCTGAGGGCTATTGAGGCGCAACAGCATCTGTTG
CAACTCACAGTCTGGGGCATCAAGCAGCTCCAGGCAAGAATCCTGGCTGTGGAAAGATACCTAAAGGATC
AACAGCTCCTGGGGATTTGGGGTTGCTCTGGAAAACTCATTTGCACCACTGCTGTGCCTTGGAATGCTAG
TTGGAGTAATAAATCTCTGGAACAGATTTGGAATCACACGACCTGGATGGAGTGGGACAGAGAAATTAAC
AATTACACAAGCTTAATACACTCCTTAATTGAAGAATCGCAAAACCAGCAAGAAAAGAATGAACAAGAAT
TATTGGAATTAGATAAATGGGCAAGTTTGTGGAATTGGTTTAACATAACAAATTGGCTGTGGTATATAAA
ATTATTCATAATGATAGTAGGAGGCTTGGTAGGTTTAAGAATAGTTTTTGCTGTACTTTCTATAGTGAAT
AGAGTTAGGCAGGGATATTCACCATTATCGTTTCAGACCCACCTCCCAACCCCGAGGGGACCCAGAGAGG
GCCTATTTCCCATGATTCCTTCATATTTGCATATACGATACAAGGCTGTTAGAGAGATAATTAGAATTAA
TTTGACTGTAAACACAAAGATATTAGTACAAAATACGTGACGTAGAAAGTAATAATTTCTTGGGTAGTTT
GCAGTTTTAAAATTATGTTTTAAAATGGACTATCATATGCTTACCGTAACTTGAAAGTATTTCGATTTCT
TGGCTTTATATATCTTGTGGAAAGGACGAAACACCGCAGGAATACCACCAAATCGGGTTTTAGAGCTAGA
AATAGCAAGTTAAAATAAGGCTAGTCCGTTATCAACTTGAAAAAGTGGCACCGAGTCGGTGCTTTTTTAA
GCTTGGCGTAACTAGATCTTGAGACAAATGGCAGTATTCATCCACAATTTTAAAAGAAAAGGGGGGATTG
GGGGGTACAGTGCAGGGGAAAGAATAGTAGACATAATAGCAACAGACATACAAACTAAAGAATTACAAAA
ACAAATTACAAAAATTCAAAATTTTCGGGTTTATTACAGGGACAGCAGAGATCCACTTTGGCGCCGGCTC
GAGGGGG
