>Addgene plasmid #76553 | AK5 gRNA (BRDN0001148177) | depositor partial sequence | sequence record 144013 | Target Sequence
CAGGAATACCACCAAATCGG
