>Addgene plasmid #76553 | AK5 gRNA (BRDN0001148177) | addgene partial sequence | sequence record 186057 | hU6-F
AGAAAGTAATAATTTCTTGGGTAGTTTGCAGTTTTAAAATTATGTTTTAAAATGGACTATCATATGCTTA
CCGTAACTTGAAAGTATTTCGATTTCTTGGCTTTATATATCTTGTGGAAAGGACGAAACACCGCAGGAAT
ACCACCAAATCGGGTTTTAGAGCTAGAAATAGCAAGTTAAAATAAGGCTAGTCCGTTATCAACTTGAAAA
AGTGGCACCGAGTCGGTGCTTTTTTAAGCTTGGCGTAACTAGATCTTGAGACAAATGGCAGTATTCATCC
ACAATTTTAAAAGAAAAGGGGGGATTGGGGGGTACAGTGCAGGGGAAAGAATAGTAGACATAATAGCAAC
AGACATACAAACTAAAGAATTACAAAAACAAATTACAAAAATTCAAAATTTTCGGGTTTATTACAGGGAC
AGCAGAGATCCACTTTGGCGCCGGCTCGAGGGGGCCCGGGTGCAAAGATGGATAAAGTTTTAAACAGAGA
GGAATCTTTGCAGCTAATGGACCTTCTAGGTCTTGAAAGGAGTGGGAATTGGCTCCGGTGCCCGTCAGTG
GGCAGAGCGC
